Addgene plasmid #63239: pFusX1-21
Purpose: Encodes RVD positions 1-3 in TALEN assembly
Depositing lab: Stephen Ekker. Depositing organization: Mayo Foundation for Medical Education and Research. Publication: FusX: A rapid one-step TALE assembly system for genome science. Ma AC, McNulty MS, Tanya PL, Jarryd CM, Martinez-Galvez G, Argue DP, Lee HB, Urban MD, Bullard CE, Blackburn PR, Man TK, Clark KJ, Ekker SC. Hum Gene Ther. 2016 Jun;27(6):451-63. doi: 10.1089/hum.2015.172 PubMed 26854857.
Backbone
  Vector backbone: FusX1
  Backbone size w/o insert (bp): 3013
  Vector type: TALEN
Growth in bacteria
  Bacterial resistance: Spectinomycin, 50 μg/mL
  Growth temperature: 37°C
  Growth strain: DH5alpha
  Copy number: High Copy
Gene/Insert
  Gene/Insert name: HD HD NI (alt name: X1_CCA)
  Species: Synthetic
  Mutation: none
  Cloning method: Restriction Enzyme; 5′ cloning site BsaI (destroyed during cloning); 3′ cloning site BsaI (destroyed during cloning)
  Sequencing primers: 5′ pCR8_F1; 3′ pCR8_R1
Terms and licenses: Academic/Nonprofit Terms; Industry Terms: Not Available to Industry
How to cite: pFusX1-21 was a gift from Stephen Ekker (Addgene plasmid # 63239 ; http://n2t.net/addgene:63239 ; RRID:Addgene_63239)
