[The description below was written by a language model from this plasmid's Addgene catalogue record.]
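Description:
pFusX1-21 is a bacterial library plasmid from the FusX system, a set of pre-assembled modules designed for rapid one-step construction of TALE (transcription activator-like effector) DNA-binding arrays. It is built on the FusX1 backbone, recorded as about 3 kb without the insert, and is maintained as a high-copy plasmid in standard E. coli cloning strains under spectinomycin selection. The record does not include a feature table, so the origin of replication and other backbone elements are not specified. The listed sequencing primers carry pCR8-style names, but the record does not state what the backbone was derived from.

The payload is a synthetic trimer of TALE repeats carrying the repeat-variable diresidues HD, HD and NI. Under the standard TALE code, HD recognises cytosine and NI recognises adenine, so this module specifies the triplet CCA, as reflected in its alternative name X1_CCA. It is designated to fill RVD positions 1 to 3 of an assembled array. The trimer was introduced through BsaI sites that were destroyed during cloning, which is typical of Golden Gate construction with type IIS enzymes.

No promoter or expression elements for the insert are recorded, consistent with a component part rather than an expression vector. In use, pFusX1-21 would be chosen when the first three bases of a target site read CCA. It would then be combined with the corresponding modules for later positions and a receiver vector to generate a complete TALEN or other TALE fusion for genome editing.
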