>Addgene plasmid #63239 | pFusX1-21 | depositor partial sequence | sequence record 104996 | pFusX1_CCA
AGTCTTAAGCGTCTCCCCCTGAACCTGACCCCGGACCAAGTGGTGGCTATCGCCAGCCACGATGGCGGCA
AGCAAGCGCTCGAAACGGTGCAGCGGCTGTTGCCGGTGCTGTGCCAGGACCATGGCCTGACTCCGGACCA
AGTGGTGGCTATCGCCAGCCACGATGGCGGCAAGCAAGCGCTCGAAACGGTGCAGCGGCTGTTGCCGGTG
CTGTGCCAGGACCATGGCCTGACCCCGGACCAAGTGGTGGCTATCGCCAGCAACATTGGCGGCAAGCAAG
CGCTCGAAACGGTGCAGCGGCTGTTGCCGGTGCTGTGCCAGGACCATGGCCTGACGAGACGTC
