>Addgene plasmid #63239 | pFusX1-21 | depositor partial sequence | sequence record 104997 | FusX1
CGTCTCCCCCTGACCCCGGACCAAGTGGTGGCTATCGAGACCGGCGCCGCTACGGGCGCGTCCCATTCGC
CATTCAGGCTGCGCAACTGTTGGGAAGGGCGATCGGTGCGGGCTCTTCGCTATTACGCCAGCTGGCGAAA
GGGGGATGTGCTGCAAGGCGATTAAGTTGGGAACGCCAGGGTTTTCCCAGTCACGACGTTGTAAAACGAC
GGCCAGTGAGCGCGCGTAATCGACTCACTATAGGGCGAATTGGGTACCGGGCCCCCCCTCGAGGTCCTCC
AGCTTTTGTTCCCTTTAGTGAGGGTTAATTGCGCGCTTGGCGTAATCATGGTCATAGCTGTTTCCTGTGT
GAAATTGTTATCCGCTCACAATTCCACACAACATACGAGCCGGAAGCATAAAGTGTAAAGCCTGGGGTGC
CTAATGAGTGAGCTAACTCACATTAATTGCGTTGCGCTCACTGCCCGCTTTCCACCGGTGGTCTCTGGCG
GCAAGCAAGCGCTCGAAACGGTGCAGCGGCTGTTGCCGGTGCTGTGCCAGGACCATGGCCTGACGAGACG
TCTAGACCAGCCAGGACAGAAATGCCTCGACTTCGCTGCTACCCAAGGTTGCCGGGTGACGCACACCGTG
GAAACGGATGAAGGCACGAACCCAGTGGACATAAGCCTGTTCGGTTCGTAAGCTGTAATGCAAGTAGCGT
ATGCGCTCACGCAACTGGTCCAGAACCTTGACCGAACGCAGCGGTGGTAACGGCGCAGTGGCGGTTTTCA
TGGCTTGTTATGACTGTTTTTTTGGGGTACAGTCTATGCCTCGGGCATCCAAGCAGCAAGCGCGTTACGC
CGTGGGTCGATGTTTGATGTTATGGAGCAGCAACGATGTTACGCAGCAGGGCAGTCGCCCTAAAACAAAG
TTAAACATTATGAGGGAAGCGGTGATCGCCGAAGTATCGACTCAACTATCAGAGGTAGTTGGCGTCATCG
AGCGCCATCTCGAACCGACGTTGCTGGCCGTACATTTGTACGGCTCCGCAGTGGATGGCGGCCTGAAGCC
ACACAGTGATATTGATTTGCTGGTTACGGTGACCGTAAGGCTTGATGAAACAACGCGGCGAGCTTTGATC
AACGACCTTTTGGAAACTTCGGCTTCCCCTGGAGAGAGCGAGATTCTCCGCGCTGTAGAAGTCACCATTG
TTGTGCACGACGACATCATTCCGTGGCGTTATCCAGCTAAGCGCGAACTGCAATTTGGAGAATGGCAGCG
CAATGACATTCTTGCAGGTATCTTCGAGCCAGCCACGATCGACATTGATCTGGCTATCTTGCTGACAAAA
GCAAGAGAACATAGCGTTGCCTTGGTAGGTCCAGCGGCGGAGGAACTCTTTGATCCGGTTCCTGAACAGG
ATCTATTTGAGGCGCTAAATGAAACCTTAACGCTATGGAACTCGCCGCCCGACTGGGCTGGCGATGAGCG
AAATGTAGTGCTTACGTTGTCCCGCATTTGGTACAGCGCAGTAACCGGCAAAATCGCGCCGAAGGATGTC
GCTGCCGACTGGGCAATGGAGCGCCTGCCGGCCCAGTATCAGCCCGTCATACTTGAAGCTAGACAGGCTT
ATCTTGGACAAGAAGAAGATCGCTTGGCCTCGCGCGCAGATCAGTTGGAAGAATTTGTCCACTACGTGAA
AGGCGAGATCACCAAGGTAGTCGGCAAATAACCCTCGAGCCACCCATGACCAAAATCCCTTAACGTGAGT
TACGCGTCGTTCCACTGAGCGTCAGACCCCGTAGAAAAGATCAAAGGATCTTCTTGAGATCCTTTTTTTC
TGCGCGTAATCTGCTGCTTGCAAACAAAAAAACCACCGCTACCAGCGGTGGTTTGTTTGCCGGATCAAGA
GCTACCAACTCTTTTTCCGAAGGTAACTGGCTTCAGCAGAGCGCAGATACCAAATACTGTCCTTCTAGTG
TAGCCGTAGTTAGGCCACCACTTCAAGAACTCTGTAGCACCGCCTACATACCTCGCTCTGCTAATCCTGT
TACCAGTGGCTGCTGCCAGTGGCGATAAGTCGTGTCTTACCGGGTTGGACTCAAGACGATAGTTACCGGA
TAAGGCGCAGCGGTCGGGCTGAACGGGGGGTTCGTGCACACAGCCCAGCTTGGAGCGAACGACCTACACC
GAACTGAGATACCTACAGCGTGAGCATTGAGAAAGCGCCACGCTTCCCGAAGGGAGAAAGGCGGACAGGT
ATCCGGTAAGCGGCAGGGTCGGAACAGGAGAGCGCACGAGGGAGCTTCCAGGGGGAAACGCCTGGTATCT
TTATAGTCCTGTCGGGTTTCGCCACCTCTGACTTGAGCGTCGATTTTTGTGATGCTCGTCAGGGGGGCGG
AGCCTATGGAAAAACGCCAGCAACGCGGCCTTTTTACGGTTCCTGGCCTTTTGCTGGCCTTTTGCTCACA
TGTTCTTTCCTGCGTTATCCCCTGATTCTGTGGATAACCGTATTACCGCCTTTGAGTGAGCTGATACCGC
TCGCCGCAGCCGAACGACCGAGCGCAGCGAGTCAGTGAGCGAGGAAGCGGAAGAGCGCCCAATACGCAAA
CCGCCTCTCCCCGCGCGTTGGCCGATTCATTAATGCAGCTGGCACGACAGGTTTCCCGACTGGAAAGCGG
GCAGTGAGCGCAACGCAATTAATACGCGTACCGCTAGCCAGGAAGAGTTTGTAGAAACGCAAAAAGGCCA
TCCGTCAGGATGGCCTTCTGCTTAGTTTGATGCCTGGCAGTTTATGGCGGGCGTCCTGCCCGCCACCCTC
CGGGCCGTTGCTTCACAACGTTCAAATCCGCTCCCGGCGGATTTGTCCTACTCAGGAGAGCGTTCACCGA
CAAACAACAGATAAAACGAAAGGCCCAGTCTTCCGACTGAGCCTTTCGTTTTATTTGATGCCTGGCAGTT
CCCTACTCTCGCGTTAACGCTAGCATGGATGTTTTCCCAGTCACGACGTTGTAAAACGACGGCCAGTCTT
AAG
