>Addgene plasmid #63239 | pFusX1-21 | addgene partial sequence | sequence record 111184 | pCR8_R1 5'-cgaaccgaacaggcttatgt-3'
CGTCACCCGGCAACCTTGGGTAGCAGCGAAGTCGAGGCATTTCTGTCCTGGCTGGTCTAGACGTCTCGTC
AGGCCATGGTCCTGGCACAGCACCGGCAACAGCCGCTGCACCGTTTCGAGCGCTTGCTTGCCGCCAATGT
TGCTGGCGATAGCCACCACTTGGTCCGGGGTCAGGCCATGGTCCTGGCACAGCACCGGCAACAGCCGCTG
CACCGTTTCGAGCGCTTGCTTGCCGCCATCGTGGCTGGCGATAGCCACCACTTGGTCCGGAGTCAGGCCA
TGGTCCTGGCACAGCACCGGCAACAGCCGCTGCACCGTTTCGAGCGCTTGCTTGCCGCCATCGTGGCTGG
CGATAGCCACCACTTGGTCCGGGGTCAGGTTCAGGGGGAGACGCTTAAGACTGGCCGTCGTTTTACAACG
TCGTGACTGGGAAAACATCCATGCTAGCGTTAACGCGAGAGTAGGGAACTGCCAGGCATCAAATAAAACG
AAAGGCTCAGTCGGAAGACTGGGCCTTTCGTTTTATCTGTTGTTTGTCGGTGAACGCTCTCCTGAGTAGG
ACAAATCCGCCGGGAGCGGATTTGAACGTTGTGAAGCAACGGCCC
